>Addgene plasmid #139478 | pCAGGS-synPCB2.1 | depositor full sequence | sequence record 269825 | pCAGGS-synPCB2.1 sequence 7838 bps
GTCGATCGACATTGATTATTGACTAGTTATTAATAGTAATCAATTACGGGGTCATTAGTTCATAGCCCAT
ATATGGAGTTCCGCGTTACATAACTTACGGTAAATGGCCCGCCTGGCTGACCGCCCAACGACCCCCGCCC
ATTGACGTCAATAATGACGTATGTTCCCATAGTAACGCCAATAGGGACTTTCCATTGACGTCAATGGGTG
GACTATTTACGGTAAACTGCCCACTTGGCAGTACATCAAGTGTATCATATGCCAAGTACGCCCCCTATTG
ACGTCAATGACGGTAAATGGCCCGCCTGGCATTATGCCCAGTACATGACCTTATGGGACTTTCCTACTTG
GCAGTACATCTACGTATTAGTCATCGCTATTACCATGGGTCGAGGTGAGCCCCACGTTCTGCTTCACTCT
CCCCATCTCCCCCCCCTCCCCACCCCCAATTTTGTATTTATTTATTTTTTAATTATTTTGTGCAGCGATG
GGGGCGGGGGGGGGGGGGGCGCGCGCCAGGCGGGGCGGGGCGGGGGCGAGGGCGGGGCGGGGCGAGGCGG
AGAGGTGCGGCGGCAGCCAATCAGAGCGGCGCGCTCCGAAAGTTTCCTTTTATGGCGAGGCGGCGGCGGC
GGCGGCCCTATAAAAAGCGAAGCGCGCGGCGGGCGGGAGTCGCTGCGTTGCCTTCGCCCCGTGCCCCGCT
CCGCGCCGCCTCGCGCCGCCCGCCCCGGCTCTGACTGACCGCGTTACTCCCACAGGTGAGCGGGCGGGAC
GGCCCTTCTCCTCCGGGCTGTAATTAGCGCTTGGTTTAATGACGGCTCGTTTCTTTTCTGTGGCTGCGTG
AAAGCCTTAAAGGGCTCCGGGAGGGCCCTTTGTGCGGGGGGGAGCGGCTCGGGGGGTGCGTGCGTGTGTG
TGTGCGTGGGGAGCGCCGCGTGCGGCCCGCGCTGCCCGGCGGCTGTGAGCGCTGCGGGCGCGGCGCGGGG
CTTTGTGCGCTCCGCGTGTGCGCGAGGGGAGCGCGGCCGGGGGCGGTGCCCCGCGGTGCGGGGGGGCTGC
GAGGGGAACAAAGGCTGCGTGCGGGGTGTGTGCGTGGGGGGGTGAGCAGGGGGTGTGGGCGCGGCGGTCG
GGCTGTAACCCCCCCCTGCACCCCCCTCCCCGAGTTGCTGAGCACGGCCCGGCTTCGGGTGCGGGGCTCC
GTGCGGGGCGTGGCGCGGGGCTCGCCGTGCCGGGCGGGGGGTGGCGGCAGGTGGGGGTGCCGGGCGGGGC
GGGGCCGCCTCGGGCCGGGGAGGGCTCGGGGGAGGGGCGCGGCGGCCCCGGAGCGCCGGCGGCTGTCGAG
GCGCGGCGAGCCGCAGCCATTGCCTTTTATGGTAATCGTGCGAGAGGGCGCAGGGACTTCCTTTGTCCCA
AATCTGGCGGAGCCGAAATCTGGGAGGCGCCGCCGCACCCCCTCTAGCGGGCGCGGGCGAAGCGGTGCGG
CGCCGGCAGGAAGGAAATGGGCGGGGAGGGCCTTCGTGCGTCGCCGCGCCGCCGTCCCCTTCTCCATCTC
CAGCCTCGGGGCTGCCGCAGGGGGACGGCTGCCTTCGGGGGGGACGGGGCAGGGCGGGGTTCGGCTTCTG
GCGTGTGACCGGCGGCTCTAGCTAGAGCCTCTGCTAACCATGTTCATGCCTTCTTCTTTTTCCTACAGCT
CCTGGGCAACGTGCTGGTTGTTGTGCTGTCTCATCATTTTGGCAAGAATTCAATGTCCGTCCTGACGCCG
CTGCTGCTGCGGGGCTTGACAGGCTCGGCCCGGCGGCTCCCAGTGCCGCGCGCCAAGATCCATTCGTTGC
TCGAGAATATTTACCGACCTAACAATCCTTGCATTGGGAAAGTCATTAGCAATGAGGAGCTGGTGCGAGA
GGGGGGAGAAGGGACTGTAAAACATATAATCTTCGATATATCAGGCACGGAGCTTCGGTATCTTGAGGGG
CAATCTATTGGAATCATACCGGCGGGTACTGATGCCAATGGAAAACCGCATAAATTGCGCCTCTACTCTA
TAGCTTCTACTAGGCACGGGGATTTCCAGGATGATAAGACCGTCTCTTTGTGTGTCCGCAGGCTGGAATA
CAAGGATAAGGAAACCGGAGAGACAATATATGGGGTATGTTCCTCATACCTGAATCAATTGCAACCAGGA
GATGAAGTGAAGATAACGGGGCCTGTTGGTAAGGAGATGCTCCTGTCAGATGACCCAGAAGCTACAATTA
TAATGCTGGCGACTGGGACTGGCATAGCGCCTTTCCGAGCCTTCCTCTGGAGAATGTTCAAGGAAAACAA
CCCCGATTATCAATTCAAGGGGCTTGCCTGGTTGTTTTTTGGTGTAGCATACACGGCTAACATCCTTTAC
AAAGATGAACTCGAAGCGATTCAGGCGCAGTACCCGGATCATTTTCGCTTGACATACGCCATATCTAGGG
AACAGAAGACCCCCGACGGGGGTAAAATGTATATCCAAGGGCGAATAGCCGAACATGCAGATGAAATCTG
GCAACTGCTGCAAAAGAAAAATACTCACGTCTATATGTGTGGTCTCAGAGGAATGGAGCCGGGCATAGAC
GAAGCGATGACCGCTGCGGCGGCAAAGAACGGCGCCGATTGGCAAGAATTTCTCAAGGGTACACTTAAGA
AGGAGGGGCGCTGGCACGTCGAGACGTACGGCGGATCCGGAGGTTCCGGCGGCTCAGGAGGTTCT
[294 nt withheld, positions 2726-3019]
GGCGGCCGCGGCTCAGGTGCGACGAATTTTAGTCTACTGAAACAAGCGGGAGACGTGGAGGAAAACCCTG
GACCTATGTCAGTGCTGACTCCACTGCTGCTGAGGGGCCTGACTGGGTCCGCACGCCGCCTGCCTGTCCC
AAGAGCCAAAATCCATAGCCTGGGCGGGTCTGGAGGCATGAGTCTGAGGCAGCACCAGCATCCTCTGATC
CAGCGCCTGGCCGATCGAATCGAGGCAATTTGGCAGGCCTTCTTTCCCCTGGCACCTTACGCCCTGCCAG
AAGACCTGGGCTATGTGGAGGGAAAACTGGAGGGCGAACGCCTGACAATCGAGAACCACTGCTATCAGGC
CCCCCCTTTTCGGAAGCTGCATCTGGAACTGGCTAGAGTGGGCGAGTCTCTGGACATTCTGCACTGCGTC
ATGTTTCCCGAGCCTAGATACGATCTGCCCATGTTCGGATGTGACCTGGTGGGGGGACGCGGACAGATCA
GTGCCGCTATTGTGGATCTGTCACCAGTCACTGGACAGCTGCCAGCAGCATACACCTGCGCTCTGAATGC
ACTGCCTAAGCTGACCTTTAGACAGCCAAGGGAGCTGCCACCATGGGGACATATCTTCTCTCCCTTTTGT
ATCTTCATTAGACCTCAGGGCGAAGCCGAGGAACAGCAGTTCCTGGATAGGATTGGGGAGTATCTGACTC
TGCACTGCCAGCTGAGCCAGCAGGCAGTGCCTACCGACCATCCACAGGCCGTCATCGCTGGACAGCGGCA
GTATTGTCAGCAGCAGCAGCAGAACGATAAAACTCGGAGAGTGCTGGAAAAGGCTTTTGGCGTCCCATGG
GCAGAGAGATACATGACCACAGTGCTGTTCGATGTGCCTCCAGTGGACTATAAAGACGATGACGATAAAG
GCAGCGGAGCGACGAATTTTAGTCTACTAAAACAAGCGGGTGATGTAGAAGAAAATCCGGGTCCGGGCAT
GTCAGTTCTGACACCTCTGCTGCTGCGTGGACTGACTGGAAGCGCCAGGCGCCTGCCTGTGCCACGAGCA
AAAATCCACTCACTGGGCGGGAGCGGAGGCATGTACCCCTATGATGTCCCTGACTACGCCTCTAGAATGA
CTACCAGCCTGGCTACAAAGCTGAGGGAAGGCACTAAGAAAGCTCATACCATGGCAGAGAACGTGGGGTT
TGTCCGGTGTTTCCTGAAGGGAACTGTGGAGAAAAGCTCCTATAGAAAGCTGGTGGCCTCTCTGTACCAC
GTCTATAGTGCTATGGAGCAGGAAATGGAGCGCCTGAAAGACCATCCAATCTTGGGCAAAATCTACTTTC
CCGAACTGAACAGGAAGTCTAGTCTGGAGCGCGATCTGACATACTATTTCGGGTCCAATTGGAGGGAGGA
AATTCCCCCTTCTCCCGCAACTCAGGCCTACGTGGCTCGCATCCACGAAGTCGCAAACACCGCCCCTGAG
CTGCTGGTGGCCCATAGTTACACACGGTATCTGGGAGACCTGTCAGGGGGACAGATCCTGAAGGGCATTG
CTGAACGGGCAATGAATCTGCAGGATGGGGAGGGAACCGCCTTCTACAGATTCGAAAGTATCTCAGACGA
GAAGGCCTTCAAACAGCTGTATCGACAGCGGCTGGATGAACTGCCCGTGGACGAGGCTACAGCAGATAGA
ATTGTGGACGAGGCTAACGCTGCATTTGGCATGAATATGAAGATTTTCCAGGAACTGGAGGGCAACCTGA
TCCGGGCCATTGGGCAGCTGCTGTTTAATACCCTGACACGACGGAAACAGAGAGGCAGCACCGAGCTGGC
CACAGCTGATTAAGTCGACGGATCTTTTTCCCTCTGCCAAAAATTATGGGGACATCATGAAGCCCCTTGA
GCATCTGACTTCTGGCTAATAAAGGAAATTTATTTTCATTGCAATAGTGTGTTGGAATTTTTTGTGTCTC
TCACTCGGAAGGACATATGGGAGGGCAAATCATTTAAAACATCAGAATGAGTATTTGGTTTAGAGTTTGG
CAACATATGCCATATGCTGGCTGCCATGAACAAAGGTGGCTATAAAGAGGTCATCAGTATATGAAACAGC
CCCCTGCTGTCCATTCCTTATTCCATAGAAAAGCCTTGACTTGAGGTTAGATTTTTTTTTATATTTTGTT
TGTGTTATTTTTTTCTTTAACATCCCTAAAATTTTCCTTACATGTTTTACTAGCCAGATTTTTCCTCCTC
TCCTGACTACTCCCAGTCATAGCTGTCCCTCTTCTCTTATGAAGATCCCTCGACCTGCAGCCCAAGCTTG
GCGTAATCATGGTCATAGCTGTTTCCTGTGTGAAATTGTTATCCGCTCACAATTCCACACAACATACGAG
CCGGAAGCATAAAGTGTAAAGCCTGGGGTGCCTAATGAGTGAGCTAACTCACATTAATTGCGTTGCGCTC
ACTGCCCGCTTTCCAGTCGGGAAACCTGTCGTGCCAGCGGATCCGCATCTCAATTAGTCAGCAACCATAG
TCCCGCCCCTAACTCCGCCCATCCCGCCCCTAACTCCGCCCAGTTCCGCCCATTCTCCGCCCCATGGCTG
ACTAATTTTTTTTATTTATGCAGAGGCCGAGGCCGCCTCGGCCTCTGAGCTATTCCAGAAGTAGTGAGGA
GGCTTTTTTGGAGGCCTAGGCTTTTGCAAAAAGCTAACTTGTTTATTGCAGCTTATAATGGTTACAAATA
AAGCAATAGCATCACAAATTTCACAAATAAAGCATTTTTTTCACTGCATTCTAGTTGTGGTTTGTCCAAA
CTCATCAATGTATCTTATCATGTCTGGATCCGCTGCATTAATGAATCGGCCAACGCGCGGGGAGAGGCGG
TTTGCGTATTGGGCGCTCTTCCGCTTCCTCGCTCACTGACTCGCTGCGCTCGGTCGTTCGGCTGCGGCGA
GCGGTATCAGCTCACTCAAAGGCGGTAATACGGTTATCCACAGAATCAGGGGATAACGCAGGAAAGAACA
TGTGAGCAAAAGGCCAGCAAAAGGCCAGGAACCGTAAAAAGGCCGCGTTGCTGGCGTTTTTCCATAGGCT
CCGCCCCCCTGACGAGCATCACAAAAATCGACGCTCAAGTCAGAGGTGGCGAAACCCGACAGGACTATAA
AGATACCAGGCGTTTCCCCCTGGAAGCTCCCTCGTGCGCTCTCCTGTTCCGACCCTGCCGCTTACCGGAT
ACCTGTCCGCCTTTCTCCCTTCGGGAAGCGTGGCGCTTTCTCAATGCTCACGCTGTAGGTATCTCAGTTC
GGTGTAGGTCGTTCGCTCCAAGCTGGGCTGTGTGCACGAACCCCCCGTTCAGCCCGACCGCTGCGCCTTA
TCCGGTAACTATCGTCTTGAGTCCAACCCGGTAAGACACGACTTATCGCCACTGGCAGCAGCCACTGGTA
ACAGGATTAGCAGAGCGAGGTATGTAGGCGGTGCTACAGAGTTCTTGAAGTGGTGGCCTAACTACGGCTA
CACTAGAAGGACAGTATTTGGTATCTGCGCTCTGCTGAAGCCAGTTACCTTCGGAAAAAGAGTTGGTAGC
TCTTGATCCGGCAAACAAACCACCGCTGGTAGCGGTGGTTTTTTTGTTTGCAAGCAGCAGATTACGCGCA
GAAAAAAAGGATCTCAAGAAGATCCTTTGATCTTTTCTACGGGGTCTGACGCTCAGTGGAACGAAAACTC
ACGTTAAGGGATTTTGGTCATGAGATTATCAAAAAGGATCTTCACCTAGATCCTTTTAAATTAAAAATGA
AGTTTTAAATCAATCTAAAGTATATATGAGTAAACTTGGTCTGACAGTTACCAATGCTTAATCAGTGAGG
CACCTATCTCAGCGATCTGTCTATTTCGTTCATCCATAGTTGCCTGACTCCCCGTCGTGTAGATAACTAC
GATACGGGAGGGCTTACCATCTGGCCCCAGTGCTGCAATGATACCGCGAGACCCACGCTCACCGGCTCCA
GATTTATCAGCAATAAACCAGCCAGCCGGAAGGGCCGAGCGCAGAAGTGGTCCTGCAACTTTATCCGCCT
CCATCCAGTCTATTAATTGTTGCCGGGAAGCTAGAGTAAGTAGTTCGCCAGTTAATAGTTTGCGCAACGT
TGTTGCCATTGCTACAGGCATCGTGGTGTCACGCTCGTCGTTTGGTATGGCTTCATTCAGCTCCGGTTCC
CAACGATCAAGGCGAGTTACATGATCCCCCATGTTGTGCAAAAAAGCGGTTAGCTCCTTCGGTCCTCCGA
TCGTTGTCAGAAGTAAGTTGGCCGCAGTGTTATCACTCATGGTTATGGCAGCACTGCATAATTCTCTTAC
TGTCATGCCATCCGTAAGATGCTTTTCTGTGACTGGTGAGTACTCAACCAAGTCATTCTGAGAATAGTGT
ATGCGGCGACCGAGTTGCTCTTGCCCGGCGTCAATACGGGATAATACCGCGCCACATAGCAGAACTTTAA
AAGTGCTCATCATTGGAAAACGTTCTTCGGGGCGAAAACTCTCAAGGATCTTACCGCTGTTGAGATCCAG
TTCGATGTAACCCACTCGTGCACCCAACTGATCTTCAGCATCTTTTACTTTCACCAGCGTTTCTGGGTGA
GCAAAAACAGGAAGGCAAAATGCCGCAAAAAAGGGAATAAGGGCGACACGGAAATGTTGAATACTCATAC
TCTTCCTTTTTCAATATTATTGAAGCATTTATCAGGGTTATTGTCTCATGAGCGGATACATATTTGAATG
TATTTAGAAAAATAAACAAATAGGGGTTCCGCGCACATTTCCCCGAAAAGTGCCACCTG
Features (pLannotate 1.2.2; 22 found; start..end, strand, type, name):
      8..387     +  enhancer       CMV enhancer: human cytomegalovirus immediate early enhancer
    390..665     +  promoter       chicken β-actin promoter: No description available
    666..1678    +  intron         chimeric intron: chimera between introns from chicken β-actin and rabbit β-globin
   1733..1807    +  CDS            COX8 presequence: mitochondrial presequence of human cytochrome c oxidase subunit VIII (Rizutto et al., 1989)
   1826..2689    +  CDS            petH: FENR_SPISP - Experimental evidence at protein level: Swiss-Prot protein existence level 1. From Spirulina sp.
   2726..3019    +  CDS            petF1 (sequence withheld): FER_THEEB - Also known as petF. Experimental evidence at protein level: Swiss-Prot protein existence level 1. Ferredoxins are iron-sulfur proteins that transfer electrons in a wide variety of metabolic reactions. From Thermosynechococcus elongatus (strain BP-1).
   3095..3181    +  CDS            COX8A (fragment): COX8A_HUMAN - Also known as COX8, COX8L. Experimental evidence at protein level: Swiss-Prot protein existence level 1. Component of the cytochrome c oxidase, the last enzyme in the mitochondrial electron transport chain which drives oxidative phosphorylation. The respiratory chain contains 3 multisubunit complexes succinate dehydrogenase (complex II, CII), ubiquinol- cytochrome c oxidoreductase (cytochrome b-c1 complex, complex III, CIII) and cytochrome c oxidase (complex IV, CIV), that cooperate to transfer electrons derived from NADH and succinate to molecular oxygen, creating an electrochem
   3197..3904    +  CDS            pcyA: PCYA_THEEB - Protein inferred from homology: Swiss-Prot protein existence level 3. Catalyzes the four-electron reduction of biliverdin IX-alpha (2-electron reduction at both the A and D rings); the reaction proceeds via an isolatable 2-electron intermediate, 181,182-dihydrobiliverdin. From Thermosynechococcus elongatus (strain BP-1).
   3998..4084    +  CDS            COX8A (fragment): COX8A_HUMAN - Also known as COX8, COX8L. Experimental evidence at protein level: Swiss-Prot protein existence level 1. Component of the cytochrome c oxidase, the last enzyme in the mitochondrial electron transport chain which drives oxidative phosphorylation. The respiratory chain contains 3 multisubunit complexes succinate dehydrogenase (complex II, CII), ubiquinol- cytochrome c oxidoreductase (cytochrome b-c1 complex, complex III, CIII) and cytochrome c oxidase (complex IV, CIV), that cooperate to transfer electrons derived from NADH and succinate to molecular oxygen, creating an electrochem
   4136..4849    +  CDS            pbsA1: HO1_SYNY3 - Experimental evidence at protein level: Swiss-Prot protein existence level 1. Catalyzes the opening of the heme ring with the release of iron. Key enzyme in the synthesis of the chromophoric part of the photosynthetic antennae. From Synechocystis sp. (strain PCC 6803 / Kazusa).
   4927..4982    +  polyA_signal   β-globin poly(A) signal: rabbit β-globin polyadenylation signal (Gil and Proudfoot, 1987)
   5365..5381    -  protein_bind   lac operator: The lac repressor binds to the lac operator to inhibit transcription in E. coli. This inhibition can be relieved by adding lactose or isopropyl-β-D-thiogalactopyranoside (IPTG). lac repressor encoded by lacI
   5389..5419    -  promoter       lac promoter: promoter for the E. coli lac operon
   5434..5455    -  protein_bind   CAP binding site: CAP binding activates transcription in the presence of cAMP. E. coli catabolite activator protein
   5468..5507    -  CDS            lacI (fragment): lac repressor; lacI; The lac repressor binds to the lac operator to inhibit transcription in E. coli. This inhibition can be relieved by adding lactose or isopropyl-β-D-thiogalactopyranoside (IPTG).
   5514..5536    +  promoter       SV40 promoter (fragment): SV40 enhancer and early promoter
   5560..5695    +  rep_origin     SV40 ori: SV40 origin of replication
   5715..5849    +  polyA_signal   SV40 poly(A) signal: SV40 polyadenylation signal
   5851..5905    -  CDS            lacI (fragment): lac repressor; lacI; The lac repressor binds to the lac operator to inhibit transcription in E. coli. This inhibition can be relieved by adding lactose or isopropyl-β-D-thiogalactopyranoside (IPTG).
   6088..6676    -  rep_origin     ori: high-copy-number ColE1/pMB1/pBR322/pUC origin of replication
   6847..7707    -  CDS            AmpR: β-lactamase; bla; confers resistance to ampicillin, carbenicillin, and related antibiotics
   7708..7812    -  promoter       AmpR promoter: bla
