>Addgene plasmid #139478 | pCAGGS-synPCB2.1 | addgene full sequence | sequence record 275998 | Addgene NGS Result
GGTCGATCGACATTGATTATTGACTAGTTATTAATAGTAATCAATTACGGGGTCATTAGTTCATAGCCCA
TATATGGAGTTCCGCGTTACATAACTTACGGTAAATGGCCCGCCTGGCTGACCGCCCAACGACCCCCGCC
CATTGACGTCAATAATGACGTATGTTCCCATAGTAACGCCAATAGGGACTTTCCATTGACGTCAATGGGT
GGAGTATTTACGGTAAACTGCCCACTTGGCAGTACATCAAGTGTATCATATGCCAAGTACGCCCCCTATT
GACGTCAATGACGGTAAATGGCCCGCCTGGCATTATGCCCAGTACATGACCTTATGGGACTTTCCTACTT
GGCAGTACATCTACGTATTAGTCATCGCTATTACCATGGTCGAGGTGAGCCCCACGTTCTGCTTCACTCT
CCCCATCTCCCCCCCCTCCCCACCCCCAATTTTGTATTTATTTATTTTTTAATTATTTTGTGCAGCGATG
GGGGCGGGGGGGGGGGGGGGGCGCGCNCAGGCGGGGCGGGGCGGGGCGAGGGGCGGGGCGGGGCGAGGCG
GAGAGGTGCGGCGGCAGCCAATCAGAGCGGCGCGCTCCGAAAGTTTCCTTTTATGGCGAGGCGGCGGCGG
CGGCGGCCCTATAAAAAGCGAAGCGCGCGGCGGGCGGGAGTCGCTGCGCGCTGCCTTCGCCCCGTGCCCC
GCTCCGCCGCCGCCTCGCGCCGCCCGCCCCGGCTCTGACTGACCGCGTTACTCCCACAGGTGAGCGGGCG
GGACGGCCCTTCTCCTCCGGGCTGTAATTAGCGCTTGGTTTAATGACGGCTTGTTTCTTTTCTGTGGCTG
CGTGAAAGCCTTGAGGGGCTCCGGGAGGGCCCTTTGTGCGGGGGGAGCGGCTCGGGGGGTGCGTGCGTGT
GTGTGTGCGTGGGGAGCGCCGCGTGCGGCTCCGCGCTGCCCGGCGGCTGTGAGCGCTGCGGGCGCGGCGC
GGGGCTTTGTGCGCTCCGCAGTGTGCGCGAGGGGAGCGCGGCCGGGGGCGGTGCCCCGCGGTGCGGGGGG
GGCTGCGAGGGGAACAAAGGCTGCGTGCGGGGTGTGTGCGTGGGGGGGTGAGCAGGGGGTGTGGGCGCGT
CGGTCGGGCTGCAACCCCCCCTGCACCCCCCTCCCCGAGTTGCTGAGCACGGCCCGGCTTCGGGTGCGGG
GCTCCGTACGGGGCGTGGCGCGGGGCTCGCCGTGCCGGGCGGGGGGTGGCGGCAGGTGGGGGTGCCGGGC
GGGGCGGGGCCGCCTCGGGCCGGGGAGGGCTCGGGGGAGGGGCGCGGCGGCCCCCGGAGCGCCGGCGGCT
GTCGAGGCGCGGCGAGCCGCAGCCATTGCCTTTTATGGTAATCGTGCGAGAGGGCGCAGGGACTTCCTTT
GTCCCAAATCTGTGCGGAGCCGAAATCTGGGAGGCGCCGCCGCACCCCCTCTAGCGGGCGCGGGGCGAAG
CGGTGCGGCGCCGGCAGGAAGGAAATGGGCGGGGAGGGCCTTCGTGCGTCGCCGCGCCGCCGTCCCCTTC
TCCCTCTCCAGCCTCGGGGCTGTCCGCGGGGGGACGGCTGCCTTCGGGGGGGACGGGGCAGGGCGGGGTT
CGGCTTCTGGCGTGTGACCGGCGGCTCTAGCTAGAGCCTCTGCTAACCATGTTCATGCCTTCTTCTTTTT
CCTACAGCTCCTGGGCAACGTGCTGGTTATTGTGCTGTCTCATCATTTTGGCAAGAATTCATGTCCGTCC
TGACGCCGCTGCTGCTGCGGGGCTTGACAGGCTCGGCCCGGCGGCTCCCAGTGCCGCGCGCCAAGATCCA
TTCGTTGCTCGAGAATATTTACCGACCTAACAATCCTTGCATTGGGAAAGTCATTAGCAATGAGGAGCTG
GTGCGAGAGGGGGGAGAAGGGACTGTAAAACATATAATCTTCGATATATCAGGCACGGAGCTTCGGTATC
TTGAGGGGCAATCTATTGGAATCATACCGGCGGGTACTGATGCCAATGGAAAACCGCATAAATTGCGCCT
CTACTCTATAGCTTCTACTAGGCACGGGGATTTCCAGGATGATAAGACCGTCTCTTTGTGTGTCCGCAGG
CTGGAATACAAGGATAAGGAAACCGGAGAGACAATATATGGGGTATGTTCCTCATACCTGAATCAATTGC
AACCAGGAGATGAAGTGAAGATAACGGGGCCTGTTGGTAAGGAGATGCTCCTGTCAGATGACCCAGAAGC
TACAATTATAATGCTGGCGACTGGGACTGGCATAGCGCCTTTCCGAGCCTTCCTCTGGAGAATGTTCAAG
GAAAACAACCCCGATTATCAATTCAAGGGGCTTGCCTGGTTGTTTTTTGGTGTAGCATACACGGCTAACA
TCCTTTACAAAGATGAACTCGAAGCGATTCAGGCGCAGTACCCGGATCATTTTCGCTTGACATACGCCAT
ATCTAGGGAACAGAAGACCCCCGACGGGGGTAAAATGTATATCCAAGGGCGAATAGCCGAACATGCAGAT
GAAATCTGGCAACTGCTGCAAAAGAAAAATACTCACGTCTATATGTGTGGTCTCAGAGGAATGGAGCCGG
GCATAGACGAAGCGATGACCGCTGCGGCGGCAAAGAACGGCGCCGATTGGCAAGAATTTCTCAAGGGTAC
ACTTAAGAAGGAGGGGCGCTGGCACGTCGAGACGTACGGCGGATCCGGAGGTTCCGGCGGCTCAGGAGGT
TCT
[294 nt withheld, positions 2734-3027]
GGCGGCCGCGGCTCAGGTGCGACGAATTTTAGTCTACTGAAACAAGCGGGAGACGTGGAGGAAAACCCTG
GACCTATGTCAGTGCTGACTCCACTGCTGCTGAGGGGCCTGACTGGGTCCGCACGCCGCCTGCCTGTCCC
AAGAGCCAAAATCCATAGCCTGGGCGGGTCTGGAGGCATGAGTCTGAGGCAGCACCAGCATCCTCTGATC
CAGCGCCTGGCCGATCGAATCGAGGCAATTTGGCAGGCCTTCTTTCCCCTGGCACCTTACGCCCTGCCAG
AAGACCTGGGCTATGTGGAGGGAAAACTGGAGGGCGAACGCCTGACAATCGAGAACCACTGCTATCAGGC
CCCCCCTTTTCGGAAGCTGCATCTGGAACTGGCTAGAGTGGGCGAGTCTCTGGACATTCTGCACTGCGTC
ATGTTTCCCGAGCCTAGATACGATCTGCCCATGTTCGGATGTGACCTGGTGGGGGGACGCGGACAGATCA
GTGCCGCTATTGTGGATCTGTCACCAGTCACTGGACAGCTGCCAGCAGCATACACCTGCGCTCTGAATGC
ACTGCCTAAGCTGACCTTTAGACAGCCAAGGGAGCTGCCACCATGGGGACATATCTTCTCTCCCTTTTGT
ATCTTCATTAGACCTCAGGGCGAAGCCGAGGAACAGCAGTTCCTGGATAGGATTGGGGAGTATCTGACTC
TGCACTGCCAGCTGAGCCAGCAGGCAGTGCCTACCGACCATCCACAGGCCGTCATCGCTGGACAGCGGCA
GTATTGTCAGCAGCAGCAGCAGAACGATAAAACTCGGAGAGTGCTGGAAAAGGCTTTTGGCGTCCCATGG
GCAGAGAGATACATGACCACAGTGCTGTTCGATGTGCCTCCAGTGGACTATAAAGACGATGACGATAAAG
GCAGCGGAGCGACGAATTTTAGTCTACTAAAACAAGCGGGTGATGTAGAAGAAAATCCGGGTCCGGGCAT
GTCAGTTCTGACACCTCTGCTGCTGCGTGGACTGACTGGAAGCGCCAGGCGCCTGCCTGTGCCACGAGCA
AAAATCCACTCACTGGGCGGGAGCGGAGGCATGTACCCCTATGATGTCCCTGACTACGCCTCTAGAATGA
CTACCAGCCTGGCTACAAAGCTGAGGGAAGGCACTAAGAAAGCTCATACCATGGCAGAGAACGTGGGGTT
TGTCCGGTGTTTCCTGAAGGGAACTGTGGAGAAAAGCTCCTATAGAAAGCTGGTGGCCTCTCTGTACCAC
GTCTATAGTGCTATGGAGCAGGAAATGGAGCGCCTGAAAGACCATCCAATCTTGGGCAAAATCTACTTTC
CCGAACTGAACAGGAAGTCTAGTCTGGAGCGCGATCTGACATACTATTTCGGGTCCAATTGGAGGGAGGA
AATTCCCCCTTCTCCCGCAACTCAGGCCTACGTGGCTCGCATCCACGAAGTCGCAAACACCGCCCCTGAG
CTGCTGGTGGCCCATAGTTACACACGGTATCTGGGAGACCTGTCAGGGGGACAGATCCTGAAGGGCATTG
CTGAACGGGCAATGAATCTGCAGGATGGGGAGGGAACCGCCTTCTACAGATTCGAAAGTATCTCAGACGA
GAAGGCCTTCAAACAGCTGTATCGACAGCGGCTGGATGAACTGCCCGTGGACGAGGCTACAGCAGATAGA
ATTGTGGACGAGGCTAACGCTGCATTTGGCATGAATATGAAGATTTTCCAGGAACTGGAGGGCAACCTGA
TCCGGGCCATTGGGCAGCTGCTGTTTAATACCCTGACACGACGGAAACAGAGAGGCAGCACCGAGCTGGC
CACAGCTGATTAAGTCGACGGATCTTTTTCCCTCTGCCAAAAATTATGGGGACATCATGAAGCCCCTTGA
GCATCTGACTTCTGGCTAATAAAGGAAATTTATTTTCATTGCAATAGTGTGTTGGAATTTTTTGTGTCTC
TCACTCGGAAGGACATATGGGAGGGCAAATCATTTAAAACATCAGAATGAGTATTTGGTTTAGAGTTTGG
CAACATATGCCCATATGCTGGCTGCCATGAACAAAGGTTGGCTATAAAGAGGTCATCAGTATATGAAACA
GCCCCCTGCTGTCCATTCCTTATTCCATAGAAAAGCCTTGACTTGAGGTTAGATTTTTTTTATATTTTGT
TTTGTGTTATTTTTTTCTTTAACATCCCTAAAATTTTCCTTACATGTTTTACTAGCCAGATTTTTCCTCC
TCTCCTGACTACTCCCAGTCATAGCTGTCCCTCTTCTCTTATGGAGATCCCTCGACCTGCAGCCCAAGCT
TGGCGTAATCATGGTCATAGCTGTTTCCTGTGTGAAATTGTTATCCGCTCACAATTCCACACAACATACG
AGCCGGAAGCATAAAGTGTAAAGCCTGGGGTGCCTAATGAGTGAGCTAACTCACATTAATTGCGTTGCGC
TCACTGCCCGCTTTCCAGTCGGGAAACCTGTCGTGCCAGCGGATCCGCATCTCAATTAGTCAGCAACCAT
AGTCCCGCCCCTAACTCCGCCCATCCCGCCCCTAACTCCGCCCAGTTCCGCCCATTCTCCGCCCCATGGC
TGACTAATTTTTTTTATTTATGCAGAGGCCGAGGCCGCCTCGGCCTCTGAGCTATTCCAGAAGTAGTGAG
GAGGCTTTTTTGGAGGCCTAGGCTTTTGCAAAAAGCTAACTTGTTTATTGCAGCTTATAATGGTTACAAA
TAAAGCAATAGCATCACAAATTTCACAAATAAAGCATTTTTTTCACTGCATTCTAGTTGTGGTTTGTCCA
AACTCATCAATGTATCTTATCATGTCTGGATCCGCTGCATTAATGAATCGGCCAACGCGCGGGGAGAGGC
GGTTTGCGTATTGGGCGCTCTTCCGCTTCCTCGCTCACTGACTCGCTGCGCTCGGTCGTTCGGCTGCGGC
GAGCGGTATCAGCTCACTCAAAGGCGGTAATACGGTTATCCACAGAATCAGGGGATAACGCAGGAAAGAA
CATGTGAGCAAAAGGCCAGCAAAAGGCCAGGAACCGTAAAAAGGCCGCGTTGCTGGCGTTTTTCCATAGG
CTCCGCCCCCCTGACGAGCATCACAAAAATCGACGCTCAAGTCAGAGGTGGCGAAACCCGACAGGACTAT
AAAGATACCAGGCGTTTCCCCCTGGAAGCTCCCTCGTGCGCTCTCCTGTTCCGACCCTGCCGCTTACCGG
ATACCTGTCCGCCTTTCTCCCTTCGGGAAGCGTGGCGCTTTCTCATAGCTCACGCTGTAGGTATCTCAGT
TCGGTGTAGGTCGTTCGCTCCAAGCTGGGCTGTGTGCACGAACCCCCCGTTCAGCCCGACCGCTGCGCCT
TATCCGGTAACTATCGTCTTGAGTCCAACCCGGTAAGACACGACTTATCGCCACTGGCAGCAGCCACTGG
TAACAGGATTAGCAGAGCGAGGTATGTAGGCGGTGCTACAGAGTTCTTGAAGTGGTGGCCTAACTACGGC
TACACTAGAAGAACAGTATTTGGTATCTGCGCTCTGCTGAAGCCAGTTACCTTCGGAAAAAGAGTTGGTA
GCTCTTGATCCGGCAAACAAACCACCGCTGGTAGCGGTGGTTTTTTTGTTTGCAAGCAGCAGATTACGCG
CAGAAAAAAAGGATCTCAAGAAGATCCTTTGATCTTTTCTACGGGGTCTGACGCTCAGTGGAACGAAAAC
TCACGTTAAGGGATTTTGGTCATGAGATTATCAAAAAGGATCTTCACCTAGATCCTTTTAAATTAAAAAT
GAAGTTTTAAATCAATCTAAAGTATATATGAGTAAACTTGGTCTGACAGTTACCAATGCTTAATCAGTGA
GGCACCTATCTCAGCGATCTGTCTATTTCGTTCATCCATAGTTGCCTGACTCCCCGTCGTGTAGATAACT
ACGATACGGGAGGGCTTACCATCTGGCCCCAGTGCTGCAATGATACCGCGAGACCCACGCTCACCGGCTC
CAGATTTATCAGCAATAAACCAGCCAGCCGGAAGGGCCGAGCGCAGAAGTGGTCCTGCAACTTTATCCGC
CTCCATCCAGTCTATTAATTGTTGCCGGGAAGCTAGAGTAAGTAGTTCGCCAGTTAATAGTTTGCGCAAC
GTTGTTGCCATTGCTACAGGCATCGTGGTGTCACGCTCGTCGTTTGGTATGGCTTCATTCAGCTCCGGTT
CCCAACGATCAAGGCGAGTTACATGATCCCCCATGTTGTGCAAAAAAGCGGTTAGCTCCTTCGGTCCTCC
GATCGTTGTCAGAAGTAAGTTGGCCGCAGTGTTATCACTCATGGTTATGGCAGCACTGCATAATTCTCTT
ACTGTCATGCCATCCGTAAGATGCTTTTCTGTGACTGGTGAGTACTCAACCAAGTCATTCTGAGAATAGT
GTATGCGGCGACCGAGTTGCTCTTGCCCGGCGTCAATACGGGATAATACCGCGCCACATAGCAGAACTTT
AAAAGTGCTCATCATTGGAAAACGTTCTTCGGGGCGAAAACTCTCAAGGATCTTACCGCTGTTGAGATCC
AGTTCGATGTAACCCACTCGTGCACCCAACTGATCTTCAGCATCTTTTACTTTCACCAGCGTTTCTGGGT
GAGCAAAAACAGGAAGGCAAAATGCCGCAAAAAAGGGAATAAGGGCGACACGGAAATGTTGAATACTCAT
ACTCTTCCTTTTTCAATATTATTGAAGCATTTATCAGGGTTATTGTCTCATGAGCGGATACATATTTGAA
TGTATTTAGAAAAATAAACAAATAGGGGTTCCGCGCACATTTCCCCGAAAAGTGCCACCTG
Features (pLannotate 1.2.2; 22 found; start..end, strand, type, name):
      9..388     +  enhancer       CMV enhancer: human cytomegalovirus immediate early enhancer
    390..666     +  promoter       chicken β-actin promoter: No description available
    667..1687    +  intron         chimeric intron: chimera between introns from chicken β-actin and rabbit β-globin
   1741..1815    +  CDS            COX8 presequence: mitochondrial presequence of human cytochrome c oxidase subunit VIII (Rizutto et al., 1989)
   1834..2697    +  CDS            petH: FENR_SPISP - Experimental evidence at protein level: Swiss-Prot protein existence level 1. From Spirulina sp.
   2734..3027    +  CDS            petF1 (sequence withheld): FER_THEEB - Also known as petF. Experimental evidence at protein level: Swiss-Prot protein existence level 1. Ferredoxins are iron-sulfur proteins that transfer electrons in a wide variety of metabolic reactions. From Thermosynechococcus elongatus (strain BP-1).
   3103..3189    +  CDS            COX8A (fragment): COX8A_HUMAN - Also known as COX8, COX8L. Experimental evidence at protein level: Swiss-Prot protein existence level 1. Component of the cytochrome c oxidase, the last enzyme in the mitochondrial electron transport chain which drives oxidative phosphorylation. The respiratory chain contains 3 multisubunit complexes succinate dehydrogenase (complex II, CII), ubiquinol- cytochrome c oxidoreductase (cytochrome b-c1 complex, complex III, CIII) and cytochrome c oxidase (complex IV, CIV), that cooperate to transfer electrons derived from NADH and succinate to molecular oxygen, creating an electrochem
   3205..3912    +  CDS            pcyA: PCYA_THEEB - Protein inferred from homology: Swiss-Prot protein existence level 3. Catalyzes the four-electron reduction of biliverdin IX-alpha (2-electron reduction at both the A and D rings); the reaction proceeds via an isolatable 2-electron intermediate, 181,182-dihydrobiliverdin. From Thermosynechococcus elongatus (strain BP-1).
   4006..4092    +  CDS            COX8A (fragment): COX8A_HUMAN - Also known as COX8, COX8L. Experimental evidence at protein level: Swiss-Prot protein existence level 1. Component of the cytochrome c oxidase, the last enzyme in the mitochondrial electron transport chain which drives oxidative phosphorylation. The respiratory chain contains 3 multisubunit complexes succinate dehydrogenase (complex II, CII), ubiquinol- cytochrome c oxidoreductase (cytochrome b-c1 complex, complex III, CIII) and cytochrome c oxidase (complex IV, CIV), that cooperate to transfer electrons derived from NADH and succinate to molecular oxygen, creating an electrochem
   4144..4857    +  CDS            pbsA1: HO1_SYNY3 - Experimental evidence at protein level: Swiss-Prot protein existence level 1. Catalyzes the opening of the heme ring with the release of iron. Key enzyme in the synthesis of the chromophoric part of the photosynthetic antennae. From Synechocystis sp. (strain PCC 6803 / Kazusa).
   4935..4990    +  polyA_signal   β-globin poly(A) signal: rabbit β-globin polyadenylation signal (Gil and Proudfoot, 1987)
   5375..5391    -  protein_bind   lac operator: The lac repressor binds to the lac operator to inhibit transcription in E. coli. This inhibition can be relieved by adding lactose or isopropyl-β-D-thiogalactopyranoside (IPTG). lac repressor encoded by lacI
   5399..5429    -  promoter       lac promoter: promoter for the E. coli lac operon
   5444..5465    -  protein_bind   CAP binding site: CAP binding activates transcription in the presence of cAMP. E. coli catabolite activator protein
   5478..5517    -  CDS            lacI (fragment): lac repressor; lacI; The lac repressor binds to the lac operator to inhibit transcription in E. coli. This inhibition can be relieved by adding lactose or isopropyl-β-D-thiogalactopyranoside (IPTG).
   5524..5546    +  promoter       SV40 promoter (fragment): SV40 enhancer and early promoter
   5570..5705    +  rep_origin     SV40 ori: SV40 origin of replication
   5725..5859    +  polyA_signal   SV40 poly(A) signal: SV40 polyadenylation signal
   5861..5915    -  CDS            lacI (fragment): lac repressor; lacI; The lac repressor binds to the lac operator to inhibit transcription in E. coli. This inhibition can be relieved by adding lactose or isopropyl-β-D-thiogalactopyranoside (IPTG).
   6098..6686    -  rep_origin     ori: high-copy-number ColE1/pMB1/pBR322/pUC origin of replication
   6857..7717    -  CDS            AmpR: β-lactamase; bla; confers resistance to ampicillin, carbenicillin, and related antibiotics
   7718..7822    -  promoter       AmpR promoter: bla
