[The description below was written by a language model from this plasmid's Addgene catalogue record and pLannotate feature annotations shown in this document.]
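Description:
pCAGGS-synPCB2.1 is a mammalian expression plasmid of about 7.8 kb, built on the pCAGGS backbone, for making the chromophore phycocyanobilin (PCB) inside mammalian cells. It is propagated in E. coli as a high-copy plasmid through a ColE1/pUC-type origin and selected with ampicillin via the β-lactamase gene. The backbone also carries an SV40 origin of replication, an SV40 poly(A) signal, and remnants of lac regulatory sequence. No mammalian selection marker is annotated, so the plasmid appears suited to transfection-based expression rather than drug selection.

The payload, cloned between EcoRI and SalI, is a single open reading frame driven by the CAG promoter (CMV enhancer, chicken β-actin promoter and chimeric intron) and terminated by the rabbit β-globin poly(A) signal. It encodes three units separated by P2A self-cleaving peptides, each preceded by a mitochondrial targeting sequence derived from human cytochrome c oxidase subunit VIII. The first unit is a fusion of ferredoxin-NADP+ reductase (Fnr) to ferredoxin (Fd), the second is FLAG-tagged PcyA, and the third is HA-tagged heme oxygenase 1 (HO1). HO1 opens the heme ring to give biliverdin, which PcyA reduces to PCB using electrons supplied by the Fnr-Fd pair. Mitochondrial targeting places the pathway where heme is made. The record gives the insert species as synthetic and Thermosynechococcus elongatus BP-1. The automated annotation matched Fnr and HO1 most closely to Spirulina and Synechocystis entries, which are probably best database hits rather than stated origins.

The associated publication concerns improving PCB synthesis for genetically encoded phytochrome-based optogenetics, where cells then need no external chromophore. The depositor and sequencing-derived records differ by about ten bases in length but share the same feature layout.
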