Addgene plasmid #139478: pCAGGS-synPCB2.1
Purpose: Expression vector for phycocyanobilin (PCB) synthesis in mammalian cells.
Depositing lab: Kazuhiro Aoki. Depositing organization: National Institute for Basic Biology. Publication: Improvement of Phycocyanobilin Synthesis for Genetically Encoded Phytochrome-Based Optogenetics. Uda Y, Miura H, Goto Y, Yamamoto K, Mii Y, Kondo Y, Takada S, Aoki K. ACS Chem Biol. 2020 Nov 20;15(11):2896-2906. doi: 10.1021/acschembio.0c00477. Epub 2020 Nov 9. PubMed 33164485.
Backbone
  Vector backbone: pCAGGS
  Backbone manufacturer: Junichi Miyazaki (Osaka University, Japan)
  Backbone size w/o insert (bp): 4870
  Total vector size (bp): 7838
  Vector type: Mammalian Expression
Growth in bacteria
  Bacterial resistance: Ampicillin, 100 μg/mL
  Growth temperature: 37°C
  Growth strain: DH5alpha
  Copy number: High Copy
Gene/Insert
  Gene/Insert name: MTS-Fnr-Fd-P2A-MTS-PcyA-FLAG-P2A-MTS-HA-HO1 (alt name: synPCB2.1)
  Species: Synthetic; Thermosynechococcus elongatus bp-1
  Insert size (bp): 3117
  Promoter: CAG promoter
  Cloning method: Restriction Enzyme; 5′ cloning site EcoRI (not destroyed); 3′ cloning site SalI (not destroyed)
  Sequencing primers: 5′ catgttcatgccttcttctttttcc; 3′ agatgctcaaggggcttcatgatg
Terms and licenses: Academic/Nonprofit Terms; Industry Terms: Not Available to Industry
How to cite: pCAGGS-synPCB2.1 was a gift from Kazuhiro Aoki (Addgene plasmid # 139478 ; http://n2t.net/addgene:139478 ; RRID:Addgene_139478)
